>Addgene plasmid #170852 | pAAV-VTKS1 | addgene full sequence | sequence record 337189 | Addgene NGS Result
CGCTCACTGAGGCCGCCCGGGCGTCGGGCGACCTTTGGTCGCCCGGCCTCAGTGAGCGAGCGAGCGCGCA
GAGAGGGAGTGGCCAACTCCATCACTAGGGGTTCCTGCTAGACTGCAGAGGGCCCTGCGTATGAGTGCAA
GTGGGTTTTAGGACCAGGATGAGGCGGGGTGGGGGTGCCTACCTGACGACCGACCCCGACCCACTGGACA
AGCACCCAACCCCCATTCCCCAAATTGCGCATCCCCTATCAGAGAGGGGGAGGGGAAACAGGATGCGGCG
AGGCGCGTGCGCACTGCCAGCTTCAGCACCGCGGACAGTGCCTTCGCCCCCGCCTGGCGGCGCGCGCCAC
CGCCGCCTCAGCACTGAAGGCGCGCTGACGTCACTCGCCGGTCCCCCGCAAACTCCCCTTCCCGGCCACC
TTGGTCGCGTCCGCGCCGCCGCCGGCCCAGCCGGACCGCACCACGCGAGGCGCGAGATAGGGGGGCACGG
GCGCGACCATCTGCGCTGCGGCGCCGGCGACTCAGCGCTGCCTCAGTCTGCGGTGGGCAGCGGAGGAGTC
GTGTCGTGCCTGAGAGCGCAGTCAGATATCGTTTAAACGAATTCGAGCTCGGTACCCGGGGATCCTCTAG
AGTCGACCTGCAGGCATGCAAGCTTGGCGCGCCAATCAACCTCTGGATTACAAAATTTGTGAAAGATTGA
CTGGTATTCTTAACTATGTTGCTCCTTTTACGCTATGTGGATACGCTGCTTTAATGCCTTTGTATCATGC
TATTGCTTCCCGTATGGCTTTCATTTTCTCCTCCTTGTATAAATCCTGGTTGCTGTCTCTTTATGAGGAG
TTGTGGCCCGTTGTCAGGCAACGTGGCGTGGTGTGCACTGTGTTTGCTGACGCAACCCCCACTGGTTGGG
GCATTGCCACCACCTGTCAGCTCCTTTCCGGGACTTTCGCTTTCCCCCTCCCTATTGCCACGGCGGAACT
CATCGCCGCCTGCCTTGCCCGCTGCTGGACAGGGGCTCGGCTGTTGGGCACTGACAATTCCGTGGTGTTG
TCGGGGAAGCTGACGTCCTTTCCATGGCTGCTCGCCTGTGTTGCCACCTGGATTCTGCGCGGGACGTCCT
TCTGCTACGTCCCTTCGGCCCTCAATCCAGCGGACCTTCCTTCCCGCGGCCTGCTGCCGGCTCTGCGGCC
TCTTCCGCGTCTTCGCCTTCGCCCTCAGACGAGTCGGATCTCCCTTTGGGCCGCCTCCCCGCCTGGATCC
TGTGCCTTCTAGTTGCCAGCCATCTGTTGTTTGCCCCTCCCCCGTGCCTTCCTTGACCCTGGAAGGTGCC
ACTCCCACTGTCCTTTCCTAATAAAATGAGGAAATTGCATCGCATTGTCTGAGTAGGTGTCATTCTATTC
TGGGGGGTGGGGTGGGGCAGGACAGCAAGGGGGAGGATTGGGAAGACAATAGCAGGCATGCTGGGGATGC
GGTGGGCTCTATGGCAGGAACCCCTAGTGATGGAGTTGGCCACTCCCTCTCTGCGCGCTCGCTCGCTCAC
TGAGGCCGGGCGACCAAAGGTCGCCCGACGCCCGGGCTTTGCCCGGGCGGCCTCAGTGAGCGAGCGAGCG
CGCAGCTGCCTGCAGGGGCGCCTGATGCGGTATTTTCTCCTTACGCATCTGTGCGGTATTTCACACCGCA
TA
[95 nt withheld, positions 1683-1777]
T
[46 nt withheld, positions 1779-1824]
C
[141 nt withheld, positions 1826-1966]
CCTTTGACGTTGGAGTCCACGTTCTTT
[37 nt withheld, positions 1994-2030]
ACTCTATCTCGGGCTATTCTTTTGATTTATAAGGGATTTTGCCGATTTCGGTCTATTGGTTAAAAAATGA
GCTGATTTAACAAAAATTTAACGCGAATTTTAACAAAATATTAACGTTTACAATTTTATGGTGCACTCTC
AGTACAATCTGCTCTGATGCCGCATAGTTAAGCCAGCCCCGACACCCGCCAACACCCGCTGACGCGCCCT
GACGGGCTTGTCTGCTCCCGGCATCCGCTTACAGACAAGCTGTGACCGTCTCCGGGAGCTGCATGTGTCA
GAGGTTTTCACCGTCATCACCGAAACGCGCGAGACGAAAGGGCCTCGTGATACGCCTATTTTTATAGGTT
AATGTCATGATAATAATGGTTTCTTAGACGTCAGGTGGCACTTTTCGGGGAAATGTGCGCGGAACCCCTA
TTTGTTTATTTTTCTAAATACATTCAAATATGTATCCGCTCATGAGACAATAACCCTGATAAATGCTTCA
ATAATATTGAAAAAGGAAGAGTATGAGTATTCAACATTTCCGTGTCGCCCTTATTCCCTTTTTTGCGGCA
TTTTGCCTTCCTGTTTTTGCTCACCCAGAAACGCTGGTGAAAGTAAAAGATGCTGAAGATCAGTTGGGTG
CACGAGTGGGTTACATCGAACTGGATCTCAACAGCGGTAAGATCCTTGAGAGTTTTCGCCCCGAAGAACG
TTTTCCAATGATGAGCACTTTTAAAGTTCTGCTATGTGGCGCGGTATTATCCCGTATTGACGCCGGGCAA
GAGCAACTCGGTCGCCGCATACACTATTCTCAGAATGACTTGGTTGAGTACTCACCAGTCACAGAAAAGC
ATCTTACGGATGGCATGACAGTAAGAGAATTATGCAGTGCTGCCATAACCATGAGTGATAACACTGCGGC
CAACTTACTTCTGACAACGATCGGAGGACCGAAGGAGCTAACCGCTTTTTTGCACAACATGGGGGATCAT
GTAACTCGCCTTGATCGTTGGGAACCGGAGCTGAATGAAGCCATACCAAACGACGAGCGTGACACCACGA
TGCCTGTAGCAATGGCAACAACGTTGCGCAAACTATTAACTGGCGAACTACTTACTCTAGCTTCCCGGCA
ACAATTAATAGACTGGATGGAGGCGGATAAAGTTGCAGGACCACTTCTGCGCTCGGCCCTTCCGGCTGGC
TGGTTTATTGCTGATAAATCTGGAGCCGGTGAGCGTGGGTCTCGCGGTATCATTGCAGCACTGGGGCCAG
ATGGTAAGCCCTCCCGTATCGTAGTTATCTACACGACGGGGAGTCAGGCAACTATGGATGAACGAAATAG
ACAGATCGCTGAGATAGGTGCCTCACTGATTAAGCATTGGTAACTGTCAGACCAAGTTTACTCATATATA
CTTTAGATTGATTTAAAACTTCATTTTTAATTTAAAAGGATCTAGGTGAAGATCCTTTTTGATAATCTCA
TGACCAAAATCCCTTAACGTGAGTTTTCGTTCCACTGAGCGTCAGACCCCGTAGAAAAGATCAAAGGATC
TTCTTGAGATCCTTTTTTTCTGCGCGTAATCTGCTGCTTGCAAACAAAAAAACCACCGCTACCAGCGGTG
GTTTGTTTGCCGGATCAAGAGCTACCAACTCTTTTTCCGAAGGTAACTGGCTTCAGCAGAGCGCAGATAC
CAAATACTGTTCTTCTAGTGTAGCCGTAGTTAGGCCACCACTTCAAGAACTCTGTAGCACCGCCTACATA
CCTCGCTCTGCTAATCCTGTTACCAGTGGCTGCTGCCAGTGGCGATAAGTCGTGTCTTACCGGGTTGGAC
TCAAGACGATAGTTACCGGATAAGGCGCAGCGGTCGGGCTGAACGGGGGGTTCGTGCACACAGCCCAGCT
TGGAGCGAACGACCTACACCGAACTGAGATACCTACAGCGTGAGCTATGAGAAAGCGCCACGCTTCCCGA
AGGGAGAAAGGCGGACAGGTATCCGGTAAGCGGCAGGGTCGGAACAGGAGAGCGCACGAGGGAGCTTCCA
GGGGGAAACGCCTGGTATCTTTATAGTCCTGTCGGGTTTCGCCACCTCTGACTTGAGCGTCGATTTTTGT
GATGCTCGTCAGGGGGGCGGAGCCTATGGAAAAACGCCAGCAACGCGGCCTTTTTACGGTTCCTGGCCTT
TTGCTGGCCTTTTGCTCACATGTCCTGCAGGCAGCTGCGCGCTCGCT
Features (pLannotate 1.2.2; 14 found; start..end, strand, type, name):
     15..106     -  repeat_region  AAV2 ITR (fragment): inverted terminal repeat of adeno-associated virus serotype 2 inverted
    134..581     +  promoter       hSyn promoter: human synapsin I promoter; confers neuron-specific expression (Kügler et al., 2003)
    599..655     +  misc_feature   MCS: pUC18/19 multiple cloning site
    664..1252    +  misc_feature   WPRE: woodchuck hepatitis virus posttranscriptional regulatory element
   1260..1484    +  polyA_signal   bGH poly(A) signal: bovine growth hormone polyadenylation signal
   1486..1626    +  repeat_region  AAV2 ITR: inverted terminal repeat of adeno-associated virus serotype 2 inverted
   1631..1682    -  misc_feature   bom (fragment): basis of mobility region from pBR322
   1701..2156    +  rep_origin     f1 ori (sequence partly withheld): f1 bacteriophage origin of replication; arrow indicates direction of (+) strand synthesis
   2157..2206    -  misc_feature   bom (fragment): basis of mobility region from pBR322
   2308..2343    -  CDS            rop (fragment): Rop protein, which maintains plasmids at low copy number; rop
   2438..2542    +  promoter       AmpR promoter: bla
   2543..3403    +  CDS            AmpR: β-lactamase; bla; confers resistance to ampicillin, carbenicillin, and related antibiotics
   3574..4162    +  rep_origin     ori: high-copy-number ColE1/pMB1/pBR322/pUC origin of replication
   4235..15      +  repeat_region  AAV2 ITR (fragment) (across the origin): inverted terminal repeat of adeno-associated virus serotype 2 inverted
