[The description below was written by a language model from this plasmid's Addgene catalogue record and pLannotate feature annotations shown in this document.]
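Description:
pAAV-VTKS1 is an empty adeno-associated virus (AAV) transfer backbone of about 4.2 kb, designed for expressing a user-supplied transgene in neurons. It is part of a viral toolkit developed for functional studies of the nervous system. The plasmid is maintained in bacteria through a high-copy ColE1/pUC-type origin and selected with ampicillin via the β-lactamase gene and its native promoter. An f1 phage origin is also present, along with short remnants of the pBR322 bom and rop regions that appear to be backbone leftovers rather than functional elements. The record lists a recombination-deficient growth strain, consistent with the usual practice of protecting the repeat-rich ITRs from rearrangement.

The expression cassette lies between AAV2 inverted terminal repeats, which are the cis elements needed for replication and packaging of the intervening DNA into AAV particles when rep, cap and helper functions are supplied in trans. The left ITR is annotated as two fragments spanning the plasmid's numbering origin, while the right one is annotated as complete. Within the ITRs, the human synapsin I (hSyn) promoter, which confers neuron-specific expression, is followed by a pUC18/19-type multiple cloning site where a coding sequence can be inserted. Downstream, the WPRE enhances transcript stability and expression, and the bovine growth hormone polyadenylation signal terminates the transcript. No insert, tag or reporter is present. Because the regulatory elements occupy only around 1.5 kb between the ITRs, much of the AAV packaging capacity remains available for the chosen transgene.
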