Addgene plasmid #170852: pAAV-VTKS1
Purpose: (Empty Backbone) AAV backbone for transgene expression in neurons under the control of the hSyn1 promoter.
Depositing lab: Jordane Dimidschstein. Depositing organization: Broad Institute. Publication: A versatile viral toolkit for functional discovery in the nervous system. Pouchelon G, Vergara J, McMahon J, Gorissen BL, Lin JD, Vormstein-Schneider D, Niehaus JL, Burbridge TJ, Wester JC, Sherer M, Fernandez-Otero M, Allaway KC, Pelkey K, Chittajallu R, McBain CJ, Fan M, Nasse JS, Wildenberg GA, Fishell G, Dimidschstein J. Cell Rep Methods. 2022 May 26;2(6):100225. doi: 10.1016/j.crmeth.2022.100225. eCollection 2022 Jun 20. PubMed 35784651.
Backbone
  Vector backbone: pAAV-VTKS1
  Vector type: Mammalian Expression, AAV
Growth in bacteria
  Bacterial resistance: Ampicillin, 100 μg/mL
  Growth temperature: 37°C
  Growth strain: NEB Stable
  Copy number: High Copy
Gene/Insert
  Gene/Insert name: None
Terms and licenses: Academic/Nonprofit Terms; Industry Terms: Not Available to Industry
How to cite: pAAV-VTKS1 was a gift from Jordane Dimidschstein (Addgene plasmid # 170852 ; http://n2t.net/addgene:170852 ; RRID:Addgene_170852)
